>Addgene plasmid #237070 | SmBiT-Beta catenin Fusion Vector | addgene full sequence | sequence record 471918 | Addgene NGS Result
AAGACGCGTTAATTAAGACGTCGGCAGTGAAAAAAATGCTTTATTTGTGAAATTTGTGATGCTATTGCTT
TATTTGTAACCATTATAAGCTGCAATAAACAAGTTAACAACAACAATTGCATTCATTTTATGTTTCAGGT
TCAGGGGGAGGTGTGGGAGGTTTTTTAAAGCAAGTAAAACCTCTACAAATGTGGTATGGCTGATTATGAT
CCGCGGCCGCAATACGTCGACGTTATCAGCTGACTTCGTACGAGAGCCTAGGATTATGGCGCGCCACTAG
TTATTAATAGTAATCAATTACGGGGTCATTAGTTCATAGCCCATATATGGAGTTCCGCGTTACATAACTT
ACGGTAAATGGCCCGCCTGGCTGACCGCCCAACGACCCCCGCCCATTGACGTCAATAATGACGTATGTTC
CCATAGTAACGCCAATAGGGACTTTCCATTGACGTCAATGGGTGGAGTATTTACGGTAAACTGCCCACTT
GGCAGTACATCAAGTGTATCATATGCCAAGTCCGCCCCCTATTGACGTCAATGACGGTAAATGGCCCGCC
TGGCATTATGCCCAGTACATGACCTTACGGGACTTTCCTACTTGGCAGTACATCTACGTATTAGTCATCG
CTATTACCATGGTGATGCGGTTTTGGCAGTACACCAATGGGCGTGGATAGCGGTTTGACTCACGGGGATT
TCCAAGTCTCCACCCCATTGACGTCAATGGGAGTTTGTTTTGGCACCAAAATCAACGGGACTTTCCAAAA
TGTCGTAATAACCCCGCCCCGTTGACGCAAATGGGCGGTAGGCGTGTACGGTGGGAGGTCTATATAAGCA
GAGCTGGTTTAGTGAACCGTCAGATCACTAGAAGCTTTATTGCGGTAGTTTATCACAGTTAAATTGCTAA
CGCAGTCAGTGCTTCTGACACAACAGTCTCGAACTTAAGCTGCAGAAGTTGGTCGTGAGGCACTGGGCAG
GTAAGTATCAAGGTTACAAGACAGGTTTAAGGAGACCAATAGAAACTGGGCTTGTCGAGACAGAGAAGAC
TCTTGCGTTTCTGATAGGCACCTATTGGTCTTACTGACATCCACTTTGCCTTTCTCTCCACAGGTGTCCA
CTCCCAGTTCAATTACAGCTCTTAAGGCTAGAGTATTAATACGACTCACTATAGGGCTAGCGCTCACCAT
GGTGACCGGCTACCGGCTGTTCGAGGAGATTCTCGGGAGCTCCGGTGGTGGCGGGAGCGGAGGTGGAGGC
TCGAGCGGTGCGATCGCCATGGCTACTCAAGCTGATTTGATGGAGTTGGACATGGCCATGGAACCAGACA
GAAAAGCGGCTGTTAGTCACTGGCAGCAACAGTCTTACCTGGACTCTGGAATCCATTCTGGTGCCACTAC
CACAGCTCCTTCTCTGAGTGGTAAAGGCAATCCTGAGGAAGAGGATGTGGATACCTCCCAAGTCCTGTAT
GAGTGGGAACAGGGATTTTCTCAGTCCTTCACTCAAGAACAAGTAGCTGATATTGATGGACAGTATGCAA
TGACTCGAGCTCAGAGGGTACGAGCTGCTATGTTCCCTGAGACATTAGATGAGGGCATGCAGATCCCATC
TACACAGTTTGATGCTGCTCATCCCACTAATGTCCAGCGTTTGGCTGAACCATCACAGATGCTGAAA
[1614 nt withheld, positions 1678-3291]
AAACGGCTTTCAGTTGAGCTGACCAGCTCTCTCTTCAGAACAGAGCCAATGGCTTGGAATGAGACTGCTG
ATCTTGGACTTGATATTGGTGCCCAGGGAGAACCCCTTGGATATCGCCAGGATGATCCTAGCTATCGTTC
TTTTCACTCTGGTGGATATGGCCAGGATGCCTTGGGTATGGACCCCATGATGGAACATGAGATGGGTGGC
CACCACCCTGGTGCTGACTATCCAGTTGATGGGCTGCCAGATCTGGGGCATGCCCAGGACCTCATGGATG
GGCTGCCTCCAGGTGACAGCAATCAGCTGGCCTGGTTTGATACTGACCTGGTTTAAACGAATTCGGGCTC
GGTACCCGGGGATCCTCTAGAGTCGACCTGCAGGCATGCAAGCTGATCCGGCTGCTAACAAAGCCCGAAA
GGAAGCTGAGTTGGCTGCTGCCACCGCTGAGCAAGGCCGCTTCGAGCAGACATGATAAGATACATTGATG
AGTTTGGACAAACCACAACTAGAATGCAGTGAAAAAAATGCTTTATTTGTGAAATTTGTGATGCTATTGC
TTTATTTGTAACCATTATAAGCTGCAATAAACAAGTTAACAACAACAATTGCATTCATTTTATGTTTCAG
GTTCAGGGGGAGATGTGGGAGGTTTTTTTAAGCAAGTAAAACCTCTACAAATGTGGTAAAATCTTAATTA
AGAATTCTAATATAACTTCGTATAGCATACATTATACGAAGTTATGGATCCACTGTTGACAATTAATCAT
CGGCATAGTATATCGGCATAGTATAATACGACAAGGTGAGGAACTAAACCCAGGAGGCAGATCATGATTG
AACAAGATGGATTGCACGCAGGTTCTCCGGCCGCTTGGGTGGAGAGGCTATTCGGCTATGACTGGGCACA
ACAGACAATCGGCTGCTCTGATGCCGCCGTGTTCCGGCTGTCAGCGCAGGGGCGCCCGGTTCTTTTTGTC
AAGACCGACCTGTCCGGTGCCCTGAATGAACTGCAGGACGAGGCAGCGCGGCTATCGTGGCTGGCCACGA
CGGGCGTTCCTTGCGCAGCTGTGCTCGACGTTGTCACTGAAGCGGGAAGGGACTGGCTGCTATTGGGCGA
AGTGCCGGGGCAGGATCTCCTGTCATCTCACCTTGCTCCTGCCGAGAAAGTATCCATCATGGCTGATGCA
ATGCGGCGGCTGCATACGCTTGATCCGGCTACCTGCCCATTCGACCACCAAGCGAAACATCGCATCGAGC
GAGCACGTACTCGGATGGAAGCCGGTCTTGTCGATCAGGATGATCTGGACGAAGAGCATCAGGGGCTCGC
GCCAGCCGAACTGTTCGCCAGGCTCAAGGCGCGCATGCCCGACGGCGAGGATCTCGTCGTGACCCATGGC
GATGCCTGCTTGCCGAATATCATGGTGGAAAATGGCCGCTTTTCTGGATTCATCGACTGTGGCCGGCTGG
GTGTGGCGGACCGCTATCAGGACATAGCGTTGGCTACCCGTGATATTGCTGAAGAGCTTGGCGGCGAATG
GGCTGACCGCTTCCTCGTGCTTTACGGTATCGCCGCTCCCGATTCGCAGCGCATCGCCTTCTATCGCCTT
CTTGACGAGTTCTTCTGATTCGAAATGACCGACCAAGCGACGCCCAACCGGTATCAGCTCACTCAAAGGC
GGTAATACGGTTATCCACAGAATCAGGGGATAACGCAGGAAAGAACATGTCAAACATGAGAATTACAACT
TATATCGTATGGGGCTGACTTCAGGTGCTACATTTGAAGAGATAAATTGCACTGAAATCTAGAAATATTT
TATCTGATTAATAAGATGATCTTCTTGAGATCGTTTTGGTCTGCGCGTAATCTCTTGCTCTGAAAACGAA
AAAACCGCCTTGCAGGGCGGTTTTTCGAAGGTTCTCTGAGCTACCAACTCTTTGAACCGAGGTAACTGGC
TTGGAGGAGCGCAGTCACCAAAACTTGTCCTTTCAGTTTAGCCTTAACCGGCGCATGACTTCAAGACTAA
CTCCTCTAAATCAATTACCAGTGGCTGCTGCCAGTGGTGCTTTTGCATGTCTTTCCGGGTTGGACTCAAG
ACGATAGTTACCGGATAAGGCGCAGCGGTCGGACTGAACGGGGGGTTCGTGCATACAGTCCAGCTTGGAG
CGAACTGCCTACCCGGAACTGAGTGTCAGGCGTGGAATGAGACAAACGCGGCCATAACAGCGGAATGACA
CCGGTAAACCGAAAGGCAGGAACAGGAGAGCGCACGAGGGAGCCGCCAGGGGGAAACGCCTGGTATCTTT
ATAGTCCTGTCGGGTTTCGCCACCACTGATTTGAGCGTCAGATTTCGTGATGCTTGTCAGGGGGGCGGAG
CCTATGGAAAAACGGCTTTGCCGCGGCCCTCTCACTTCCCTGTTAAGTATCTTCCTGGCATCTTCCAGGA
AATCTCCGCCCCGTTCGTAAGCCATTTCCGCTCGCCGCAGTCGAACGACCGAGCGTAGCGAGTCAGTGAG
CGAGGAAGCGGAATATATCCTGTATCACATATTCTGCTGACGCACCGGTGCAGCCTTTTTTCTCCTGCCA
CATGAAGCACTTCACTGACACCCTCATCAGTGCCAACATAGTAAGCCAGTATACACTCCGCTAGCGCTGA
TGTCCGGAATCGTCACACAAAAAACCAACACACAGATGTAATGAAAATAAAGATATTTTATTGCGGCCAT
CGTGATGGCTAGAGTTTAGCCCTCCCACACATAACCAGAGGGCAGCAATTCACGAATCCCAACTGCCGTC
GGCTGTCCATCACTGTCCTTCACTATGGCTTTGATCCCAGGATGCAGATCGAGAAGCACCTGTCGGCACC
GTCCGCAGGGGCTCAAGATGCCCCTGTTCTCATTTCCGATCGCGACGATACAAGTCAGGTTGCCAGCTGC
CGCAGCAGCAGCAGTGCCCAGCACCACGAGTTCTGCACAAGGTCCCCCAGTAAAATGATATACATTGACA
CCAGTGAAGATGCGGCCGTCGCTAGAGAGAGCTGCGCTGGCGACGCTGTAGTCTTCAGAGATGGGGATGC
TGTTGATTGTAGCCGTTGCTCTTTCAATGAGGGTGGATTCTTCTTGAGACAAAGGCTTGGCCATGGTGGC
GCTAGTGTCAGAAGAATCGAGCTTTTTGCAAAAGCCTAGGCCTCCAAAAAAGCCTCCTCACTACTTCTGG
AATAGCTCAGAGGCCGAGGCGGCCTCGGCCTCTGCATAAATAAAAAAAATTAGTCAGCCATGGGGCGGAG
AATGGGCGGAACTGGGCGGAGTTAGGGGCGGGATGGGCGGAGTTAGGGGCGGGACTATGGTTGCTGACTA
ATTGAGATGCATGCTTTGCATACTTCTGCCTGCTGGGGAGCCTGGGGACTTTCCACACCTGGTTGCTGAC
TAATTGAGATGCATGCTTTGCATACTTCTGCCTGCTGGGGAGCCTGGGGACTTTCCACACCCTAACTGAC
ACACATTCCACAGCTGGTTCTTTCCGCCTCAGAAGGTACCTAACCAAGTTCCTCTTTCAGAGGTTATTTC
AGGCCATGGTGCTGCGC
Features (pLannotate 1.2.2; 20 found; start..end, strand, type, name):
     24..105     -  polyA_signal   SV40 poly(A) signal: SV40 polyadenylation signal
    128..211     -  CDS            large T antigen (fragment): large T antigen from SV40 (simian virus 40)
    276..641     +  enhancer       CMV enhancer: human cytomegalovirus immediate early enhancer
    643..842     +  promoter       CMV promoter: human cytomegalovirus (CMV) immediate early promoter
    981..1113    +  intron         chimeric intron: chimera between introns from human β-globin and immunoglobulin heavy chain genes
   1157..1175    +  promoter       T7 promoter: promoter for bacteriophage T7 RNA polymerase
   1279..3621    +  CDS            β-catenin (sequence partly withheld): human cadherin-associated protein that also plays a role in the canonical Wnt signaling pathway; Homo sapiens CTNNB1; also known as catenin beta-1
   3630..3685    +  misc_feature   MCS: pUC18/19 multiple cloning site
   3692..3741    +  CDS            SET1 (fragment): solubility-enhancement tag derived from T7 phage gene 10B
   3767..3888    -  polyA_signal   SV40 poly(A) signal: SV40 polyadenylation signal
   3911..3979    -  CDS            large T antigen (fragment): large T antigen from SV40 (simian virus 40)
   4003..4036    +  protein_bind   loxP: Cre-mediated recombination occurs in the 8-bp core sequence (GCATACAT). Cre recombinase
   4046..4093    +  promoter       EM7 promoter: synthetic bacterial promoter&nbsp
   4125..4916    +  CDS            neo: KKA2_KLEPN - Also known as kan, nptII. Experimental evidence at protein level: Swiss-Prot protein existence level 1. Resistance to kanamycin, neomycin, paromomycin, ribostamycin, butirosin and gentamicin B. From Klebsiella pneumoniae.
   5136..5681    +  rep_origin     p15A ori: Plasmids containing the medium-copy-number p15A origin of replication can be propagated in E. coli cells that contain a second plasmid with the ColE1 origin.
   5769..5824    +  rep_origin     RSF ori (fragment): Plasmids containing the RSF 1030 origin of replication can be propagated in E. coli cells that contain additional plasmids with compatible origins.
   5923..5949    -  misc_feature   bom (fragment): basis of mobility region from pBR322
   5965..6013    -  polyA_signal   poly(A) signal: synthetic polyadenylation signal
   6037..6435    -  CDS            BSD: blasticidin S deaminase; Aspergillus terreus BSD; confers resistance to blasticidin
   6466..6823    -  promoter       SV40 promoter: SV40 enhancer and early promoter
