[The description below was written by a language model from this plasmid's Addgene catalogue record and pLannotate feature annotations shown in this document.]
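Description:
SmBiT-Beta catenin Fusion Vector is a mammalian expression plasmid built on the pFN218K SmBiT CMV-Blast Flexi backbone, designed to produce human β-catenin (CTNNB1, no mutations recorded) carrying an N-terminal SmBiT tag. SmBiT is the small peptide half of the split NanoLuc (NanoBiT) luciferase system. When it meets the complementary large subunit, a luminescent enzyme is reconstituted, so fusions of this kind are generally used to report protein–protein interactions or protein abundance in live cells. The record itself states only that the purpose is expression of the fusion protein. The tag is not annotated separately in the feature table, but there is an unannotated stretch between the T7 promoter and the β-catenin coding sequence where it would be expected to lie.

Expression is driven by the human CMV immediate-early enhancer and promoter, followed by a chimeric β-globin/immunoglobulin intron that aids mRNA processing. A T7 promoter sits just upstream of the open reading frame and could support in vitro transcription. The β-catenin CDS is followed by a short polylinker remnant and an SV40 polyadenylation signal. A separate cassette on the opposite strand uses the SV40 enhancer/early promoter to express blasticidin S deaminase, terminated by a synthetic poly(A) signal, which allows blasticidin selection of stably transfected mammalian cells. For propagation in E. coli, an EM7 bacterial promoter drives the neo/nptII gene conferring kanamycin resistance, and a single loxP site lies just upstream of it. The automated annotation labels the replication origin as p15A with a nearby RSF fragment, whereas the catalogue lists the plasmid as high copy, so this discrepancy is left unresolved. The sequenced record is 6,878 nt.
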