Addgene plasmid #237070: SmBiT-Beta catenin Fusion Vector
Purpose: Express SmBiT-Beta catenin Fusion Protein in Mammalian Cells under a CMV promoter
Depositing lab: Promega Corporation.
Backbone
  Vector backbone: pFN218K SmBiT CMV-BlastFlexi Vector
  Vector type: Mammalian Expression
  Selectable markers: Blasticidin
Growth in bacteria
  Bacterial resistance: Kanamycin, 50 μg/mL
  Growth temperature: 37°C
  Growth strain: DH5alpha
  Copy number: High Copy
Gene/Insert
  Gene/Insert name: beta catenin
  Species: H. sapiens (human)
  Mutation: None
  Entrez Gene: CTNNB1 (a.k.a. CTNNB, EVR7, MRD19, NEDSDV, armadillo)
  Promoter: CMV
  Tag / fusion protein: SmBiT (N terminal on backbone)
  Cloning method: Other
Terms and licenses: Academic/Nonprofit Terms; Industry Terms
How to cite: SmBiT-Beta catenin Fusion Vector was a gift from Promega Corporation (Addgene plasmid # 237070 ; http://n2t.net/addgene:237070 ; RRID:Addgene_237070)
